Addgene plasmid #37685: pUASp YFP Rab2 DN
Depositing lab: Matthew Scott. Depositing organization: Stanford University. Publication: Thirty-one flavors of Drosophila rab proteins. Zhang J, Schulze KL, Hiesinger PR, Suyama K, Wang S, Fish M, Acar M, Hoskins RA, Bellen HJ, Scott MP. Genetics. 2007 Jun;176(2):1307-22. Epub 2007 Apr 3. 10.1534/genetics.106.066761 PubMed 17409086.
Backbone
  Vector backbone: pUASp
  Backbone size w/o insert (bp): 9939
  Vector type: Insect Expression ; Drosophila
Growth in bacteria
  Bacterial resistance: Ampicillin, 100 μg/mL
  Growth temperature: 37°C
  Growth strain: Top10
  Copy number: Unknown
Gene/Insert
  Gene/Insert name: Rab2
  Species: D. melanogaster (fly)
  Mutation: S20N (dominant negative)
  Entrez Gene: Rab2 (a.k.a. Dmel_CG3269, CG3269, DRAB2, DRab2, DmRab2, Dmel\CG3269, Drab2, O18333, rab2)
  Promoter: GAL4
  Tag / fusion protein: YFP (N terminal on backbone)
  Cloning method: Gateway Cloning
  Sequencing primers: 5′ EGFP-C; 3′ pUASp-3 (5'-AGGTTTAACCAGGGGATGCT-3')
Terms and licenses: Academic/Nonprofit Terms; Industry Terms: Not Available to Industry
How to cite: pUASp YFP Rab2 DN was a gift from Matthew Scott (Addgene plasmid # 37685 ; http://n2t.net/addgene:37685 ; RRID:Addgene_37685)
