[The description below was written by a language model from this plasmid's Addgene catalogue record.]
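Description:
pUASp YFP Rab2 DN is a Drosophila expression plasmid built on the pUASp backbone (about 9.9 kb without insert), a vector used for GAL4-responsive transgene expression in flies. It is propagated in E. coli under ampicillin selection; the copy number is not recorded, and no feature table is available, so the replication origin, any fly transformation marker and other backbone elements are not documented in the record.

The insert is Drosophila melanogaster Rab2 (CG3269), a small GTPase of the Rab family, carrying the S20N substitution, which the record designates as a dominant negative allele. Mutations of this type in Rab proteins generally favour the inactive, GDP-bound or nucleotide-free state and are thought to interfere with the endogenous protein by tying up its activating factors. The coding sequence was introduced by Gateway recombination and sits downstream of a YFP supplied by the backbone, producing an N-terminally YFP-tagged fusion. N-terminal tagging leaves the C-terminus of the Rab free, which matters because this end is normally lipid-modified for membrane attachment. Expression is listed as GAL4-driven, meaning transcription depends on UAS sites that respond to the yeast GAL4 activator, so the fusion is made only in tissues where a GAL4 driver line is active.

The construct belongs to a systematic collection of tagged Drosophila Rab variants. It is suited to generating transgenic flies in which Rab2 function can be disrupted in a tissue-specific manner while the localisation of the mutant protein is followed by fluorescence, for studies of membrane trafficking.
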