>Addgene plasmid #37685 | pUASp YFP Rab2 DN | addgene partial sequence | sequence record 55708 | EGFP-C 5'-CATGGTCCTGCTGGAGTTCGTG-3'
GTCCGGACTCAGATCTCGAGCTCAAGCTTCGAATTCTGCAGTCGACGGTACCGCGGGCCCGGGATCATCA
ACAAGTTTGTACAAAAAAGCAGGCTTAATGTCCTACGCGTACTTGTTCAAATACATCATTATCGGAGACA
CAGGCGTGGGCAAGAACTGTCTGCTGCTCCAGTTCACGGACAAGCGATTCCAGCCGGTGCACGACCTGAC
CATTGGCGTGGAGTTCGGAGCACGCATGATCACCATCGACGGCAAGCAGATCAAGCTTCAAATCTGGGAC
ACGGCTGGGCAGGAGGCTTTCAGATCTATCACACGCTCTTATTACCGCGGAGCTGCTGGCGCCTTGCTGG
TGTACGACATCACGCGACGGGAGACCTTCAACCACCTGACCACCTGGCTGGAGGATGCGCGTCAGCACTC
GAACTCGAACATGGTCATTATGCTGATAGGCAACAAGAGCGATTTGGATTCGCGGCGTGAGGTGAAGAAA
GAGGAGGGCGAGGCCTTCGCCCGCGAGCACGGACTGGTCTTCATGGAGACTTCTGCGCGCACAGCTGCCA
ACGTAGAGGAGGCATTCATAAATACGGCCAAAGAGATTTACGAGAAGATCCAGGAAGGTGTCTTCGACAT
CAACAATGAGGCAAACGGCATTAAGATCGGCCAACAGCACTCCCCCACAAACCCGTCGCTCCCAGGAGCC
GGAGGAGCAGCTGGAGCAGCAAACAGTGGCTGCTGCTAGAACCCAGCTTTCTTGTACAAAGTGGTTGATG
ATCCTCTAGAGTCGACCTCGAA
